>Addgene plasmid #64390 | 1x_a1gRNAOp_pCYC1m_yeBFP2 | depositor full sequence | sequence record 108129 | 1x_a1gRNAOp_pCYC1m_yeBFP2 sequence 5487 bps
TCGCGCGTTTCGGTGATGACGGTGAAAACCTCTGACACATGCAGCTCCCGGAGACGGTCACAGCTTGTCT
GTAAGCGGATGCCGGGAGCAGACAAGCCCGTCAGGGCGCGTCAGCGGGTGTTGGCGGGTGTCGGGGCTGG
CTTAACTATGCGGCATCAGAGCAGATTGTACTGAGAGTGCACCATACCACAGCTTTTCAATTCAATTCAT
CATTTTTTTTTTATTCTTTTTTTTGATTTCGGTTTCTTTGAAATTTTTTTGATTCGGTAATCTCCGAACA
GAAGGAAGAACGAAGGAAGGAGCACAGACTTAGATTGGTATATATACGCATATGTAGTGTTGAAGAAACA
TGAAATTGCCCAGTATTCTTAACCCAACTGCACAGAACAAAAACCTGCAGGAAACGAAGATAAATCATGT
CGAAAGCTACATATAAGGAACGTGCTGCTACTCATCCTAGTCCTGTTGCTGCCAAGCTATTTAATATCAT
GCACGAAAAGCAAACAAACTTGTGTGCTTCATTGGATGTTCGTACCACCAAGGAATTACTGGAGTTAGTT
GAAGCATTAGGTCCCAAAATTTGTTTACTAAAAACACATGTGGATATCTTGACTGATTTTTCCATGGAGG
GCACAGTTAAGCCGCTAAAGGCATTATCCGCCAAGTACAATTTTTTACTCTTCGAAGACAGAAAATTTGC
TGACATTGGTAATACAGTCAAATTGCAGTACTCTGCGGGTGTATACAGAATAGCAGAATGGGCAGACATT
ACGAATGCACACGGTGTGGTGGGCCCAGGTATTGTTAGCGGTTTGAAGCAGGCGGCAGAAGAAGTAACAA
AGGAACCTAGAGGCCTTTTGATGTTAGCAGAATTGTCATGCAAGGGCTCCCTATCTACTGGAGAATATAC
TAAGGGTACTGTTGACATTGCGAAGAGCGACAAAGATTTTGTTATCGGCTTTATTGCTCAAAGAGACATG
GGTGGAAGAGATGAAGGTTACGATTGGTTGATTATGACACCCGGTGTGGGTTTAGATGACAAGGGAGACG
CATTGGGTCAACAGTATAGAACCGTGGATGATGTGGTCTCTACAGGATCTGACATTATTATTGTTGGAAG
AGGACTATTTGCAAAGGGAAGGGATGCTAAGGTAGAGGGTGAACGTTACAGAAAAGCAGGCTGGGAAGCA
TATTTGAGAAGATGCGGCCAGCAAAACTAAAAAACTGTATTATAAGTAAATGCATGTATACTAAACTCAC
AAATTAGAGCTTCAATTTAATTATATCAGTTATTACCCTATGCGGTGTGAAATACCGCACAGATGCGTAA
GGAGAAAATACCGCATCAGGAAATTGTAAACGTTAATATTTTGTTAAAATTCGCGTTAAATTTTTGTTAA
ATCAGCTCATTTTTTAACCAATAGGCCGAAATCGGCAAAATCCCTTATAAATCAAAAGAATAGACCGAGA
TAGGGT
[37 nt withheld, positions 1477-1513]
AAAGAACGTGGACTCCAACGTCAAAGG
[49 nt withheld, positions 1541-1589]
T
[91 nt withheld, positions 1591-1681]
G
[124 nt withheld, positions 1683-1806]
CGCGCCATTCGCCATTCAGGCTGCGCAACTGTTGGGAAGGGCGATCGGTGCGGGCCTCTTCGCTATTACG
CCAGCTGGCGAAAGGGGGATGTGCTGCAAGGCGATTAAGTTGGGTAACGCCAGGGTTTTCCCAGTCACGA
CGTTGTAAAACGACGGCCAGTGAGCGCGCGTAATACGACTCACTATAGGGCGAATTGGGTACCGGGCCCC
CCCTCGAGGTCGACGGTATCGATAAGCTTGATATCGAATTCCTGCAGCCCGGGTACTGTATGTACATACA
GTAGGATCCTATGGCATGCATGTGCTCTGTATGTATATAAAACTCTTGTTTTCTTCTTTTCTCTAAATAT
TCTTTCCTTATACATTAGGACCTTTGCAGCATAAATTACTATACTTCTATAGACACACAAACACAAATAC
ACACACTAATCTAGATAAAAAATGGTTTCCAAGGGTGAAGAATTATTCACCGGTGTTGTCCCTATTTTGG
TCGAATTGGACGGTGATGTCAACGGTCACAAGTTCTCCGTTAGAGGTGAAGGTGAAGGTGACGCTACCAA
CGGTAAGTTGACCTTGAAGTTCATCTGTACCACTGGTAAGTTGCCAGTTCCTTGGCCAACTTTGGTTACC
ACTTTGTCTCACGGTGTTCAATGTTTCGCCCGTTACCCAGATCACATGAAGCAACATGATTTCTTTAAAT
CCGCCATGCCAGAAGGTTACGTTCAAGAAAGAACTATCTTCTTCAAGGACGATGGTACTTACAAAACTAG
AGCCGAAGTCAAGTTCGAAGGTGATACTTTAGTCAATAGAATCGAATTGAAGGGTGTTGATTTCAAGGAA
GATGGTAACATTTTGGGTCACAAGTTAGAATACAATTTCAACTCCCATAATATTTACATTATGGCTGTTA
AGCAAAAGAACGGTATTAAGGTCAACTTTAAAATCAGACACAACGTTGAAGACGGTTCTGTCCAATTAGC
TGACCACTACCAACAAAACACTCCAATTGGTGACGGTCCAGTCTTATTACCAGATTCTCATTACTTGTCT
ACCCAATCTGTCTTGTCTAAGGACCCAAATGAAAAGAGAGATCACATGGTCTTGTTAGAATTTCGTACTG
CTGCTGGTATCACTTTGGGTATGGACGAATTGTACAAGTAACTCGAGTAAGCTTGGTACCGCGGCTAGCT
AAGATCCGCTCTAACCGAAAAGGAAGGAGTTAGACAACCTGAAGTCTAGGTCCCTATTTATTTTTTTATA
GTTATGTTAGTATTAAGAACGTTATTTATATTTCAAATTTTTCTTTTTTTTCTGTACAGACGCGTGTACG
CATGTAACATTATACTGAAAACCTTGCTTGAGAAGGTTTTGGGACGCTCGAAGATCCGGCCGCCACCGCG
GTGGAGCTCCAGCTTTTGTTCCCTTTAGTGAGGGTTAATTGCGCGCTTGGCGTAATCATGGTCATAGCTG
TTTCCTGTGTGAAATTGTTATCCGCTCACAATTCCACACAACATAGGAGCCGGAAGCATAAAGTGTAAAG
CCTGGGGTGCCTAATGAGTGAGGTAACTCACATTAATTGCGTTGCGCTCACTGCCCGCTTTCCAGTCGGG
AAACCTGTCGTGCCAGCTGCATTAATGAATCGGCCAACGCGCGGGGAGAGGCGGTTTGCGTATTGGGCGC
TCTTCCGCTTCCTCGCTCACTGACTCGCTGCGCTCGGTCGTTCGGCTGCGGCGAGCGGTATCAGCTCACT
CAAAGGCGGTAATACGGTTATCCACAGAATCAGGGGATAACGCAGGAAAGAACATGTGAGCAAAAGGCCA
GCAAAAGGCCAGGAACCGTAAAAAGGCCGCGTTGCTGGCGTTTTTCCATAGGCTCCGCCCCCCTGACGAG
CATCACAAAAATCGACGCTCAAGTCAGAGGTGGCGAAACCCGACAGGACTATAAAGATACCAGGCGTTTC
CCCCTGGAAGCTCCCTCGTGCGCTCTCCTGTTCCGACCCTGCCGCTTACCGGATACCTGTCCGCCTTTCT
CCCTTCGGGAAGCGTGGCGCTTTCTCATAGCTCACGCTGTAGGTATCTCAGTTCGGTGTAGGTCGTTCGC
TCCAAGCTGGGCTGTGTGCACGAACCCCCCGTTCAGCCCGACCGCTGCGCCTTATCCGGTAACTATCGTC
TTGAGTCCAACCCGGTAAGACACGACTTATCGCCACTGGCAGCAGCCACTGGTAACAGGATTAGCAGAGC
GAGGTATGTAGGCGGTGCTACAGAGTTCTTGAAGTGGTGGCCTAACTACGGCTACACTAGAAGGACAGTA
TTTGGTATCTGCGCTCTGCTGAAGCCAGTTACCTTCGGAAAAAGAGTTGGTAGCTCTTGATCCGGCAAAC
AAACCACCGCTGGTAGCGGTGGTTTTTTTGTTTGCAAGCAGCAGATTACGCGCAGAAAAAAAGGATCTCA
AGAAGATCCTTTGATCTTTTCTACGGGGTCTGACGCTCAGTGGAACGAAAACTCACGTTAAGGGATTTTG
GTCATGAGATTATCAAAAAGGATCTTCACCTAGATCCTTTTAAATTAAAAATGAAGTTTTAAATCAATCT
AAAGTATATATGAGTAAACTTGGTCTGACAGTTACCAATGCTTAATCAGTGAGGCACCTATCTCAGCGAT
CTGTCTATTTCGTTCATCCATAGTTGCCTGACTCCCCGTCGTGTAGATAACTACGATACGGGAGGGCTTA
CCATCTGGCCCCAGTGCTGCAATGATACCGCGAGACCCACGCTCACCGGCTCCAGATTTATCAGCAATAA
ACCAGCCAGCCGGAAGGGCGAGCGCAGAAGTGGTCCTGCAACTTTATCCGCCTCCATCCAGTCTATTAAT
TGTTGCCGGGAAGCTAGAGTAAGTAGTTCGCCAGTTAATAGTTTGCGCAACGTTGTTGCCATTGCTACAG
GCATCGTGGTGTCACGCTCGTCGTTTGGTATGGCTTCATTCAGCTCCGGTTCCCAACGATCAAGGCGAGT
TACATGATCCCCCATGTTGTGCAAAAAAGCGGTTAGCTCCTTCGGTCCTCCGATCGTTGTCAGAAGTAAG
TTGGCCGCAGTGTTATCACTCATGGTTATGGCAGCACTGCATAATTCTCTTACTGTCATGCCATCCGTAA
GATGCTTTTCTGTGACTGGTGAGTACTCAACCAAGTCATTCTGAGAATAGTGTATGCGGCGACCGAGTTG
CTCTTGCCCGGCGTCAATACGGGATAATACCGCGCCACATAGCAGAACTTTAAAAGTGCTCATCATTGGA
AAACGTTCTTCGGGGCGAAAACTCTCAAGGATCTTACCGCTGTTGAGATCCAGTTCGATGTAACCCACTC
GTGCACCCAACTGATCTTCAGCATCTTTTACTTTCACCAGCGTTTCTGGGTGAGCAAAAACAGGAAGGCA
AAATGCCGCAAAAAAGGGAATAAGGGCGACACGGAAATGTTGAATACTCATACTCTTCCTTTTTCAATAT
TATTGAAGCATTTATCAGGGTTATTGTCTCATGAGCGGATACATATTTGAATGTATTTAGAAAAATAAAC
AAATAGGGGTTCCGCGCACATTTCCCCGAAAAGTGCCACCTGACGTCTAAGAAACCATTATTATCATGAC
ATTAACCTATAAAAATAGGCGTATCACGAGGCCCTTTCGTC
Features (pLannotate 1.2.2; 20 found; start..end, strand, type, name):
    137..186     +  misc_feature   bom (fragment): basis of mobility region from pBR322
    201..416     +  promoter       URA3 promoter: S. cerevisiae URA3
    417..1220    +  CDS            URA3: orotidine-5'-phosphate decarboxylase, required for uracil biosynthesis; S. cerevisiae URA3; yeast auxotrophic marker, counterselectable with 5-fluoroorotic acid (5-FOA)
   1299..1350    +  misc_feature   bom (fragment): basis of mobility region from pBR322
   1351..1806    -  rep_origin     f1 ori (sequence partly withheld): f1 bacteriophage origin of replication; arrow indicates direction of (+) strand synthesis
   1814..1969    -  CDS            lacZα (fragment): LacZα fragment of β-galactosidase; lacZ fragment
   1977..1995    +  promoter       T7 promoter: promoter for bacteriophage T7 RNA polymerase
   2004..2069    -  misc_feature   MCS (fragment): pBluescript multiple cloning site
   2248..2964    +  CDS            EBFP2: EBFP2 is a basic (constitutively fluorescent) blue fluorescent protein published in 2007, derived from Aequorea victoria. It is reported to be a rapidly-maturing monomer with moderate acid sensitivity.
   3000..3189    +  terminator     CYC1 terminator: S. cerevisiae CYC1; transcription terminator for CYC1
   3193..3215    -  misc_feature   MCS (fragment): pBluescript multiple cloning site
   3228..3246    -  promoter       T3 promoter: promoter for bacteriophage T3 RNA polymerase
   3291..3307    -  protein_bind   lac operator: The lac repressor binds to the lac operator to inhibit transcription in E. coli. This inhibition can be relieved by adding lactose or isopropyl-β-D-thiogalactopyranoside (IPTG). lac repressor encoded by lacI
   3315..3345    -  promoter       lac promoter: promoter for the E. coli lac operon
   3360..3381    -  protein_bind   CAP binding site: CAP binding activates transcription in the presence of cAMP. E. coli catabolite activator protein
   3394..3486    -  CDS            lacI (fragment): lac repressor; lacI; The lac repressor binds to the lac operator to inhibit transcription in E. coli. This inhibition can be relieved by adding lactose or isopropyl-β-D-thiogalactopyranoside (IPTG).
   3669..4257    -  rep_origin     ori: high-copy-number ColE1/pMB1/pBR322/pUC origin of replication
   4428..5287    -  CDS            AmpR: β-lactamase; bla; confers resistance to ampicillin, carbenicillin, and related antibiotics
   5288..5392    -  promoter       AmpR promoter: bla
   5487..35      +  CDS            rop (fragment) (across the origin): Rop protein, which maintains plasmids at low copy number; rop
