[The description below was written by a language model from this plasmid's Addgene catalogue record and pLannotate feature annotations shown in this document.]
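Description:
1x_a1gRNAOp_pCYC1m_yeBFP2 is a yeast reporter plasmid of about 5.5 kb built on pRS406, a pBluescript-derived shuttle vector. In E. coli it replicates from a high-copy ColE1/pUC-type origin and is selected through the β-lactamase gene (ampicillin resistance). An f1 phage origin and remnants of the lacZα/MCS region, with flanking T7 and T3 promoters, are carried over from the backbone. For yeast, the plasmid provides the URA3 marker with its own promoter, which allows selection for uracil prototrophy and counterselection with 5-FOA. The feature table shows no yeast replication origin or centromere, as expected for an integrating vector of the pRS40x series, which is maintained by insertion into the genome.

The payload sits within the former cloning site. According to the catalogue entry, a single "a1" guide RNA operator site lies upstream of a minimal CYC1 promoter, which drives a yeast-enhanced blue fluorescent protein. The annotation identifies the coding sequence as EBFP2, followed by the CYC1 transcription terminator. The operator and the minimal promoter are not annotated themselves, but they presumably occupy the unannotated stretch just upstream of the EBFP2 reading frame. A minimal promoter gives little expression on its own, so blue fluorescence reports on whatever is recruited to the operator. The associated work concerns CRISPR/Cas-based eukaryotic transcription factors, so the construct serves as a target reporter for testing guide RNA-directed regulators in S. cerevisiae. The "1x" in the name suggests it may belong to a series with different operator numbers, though the record does not say so.
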