Addgene plasmid #64390: 1x_a1gRNAOp_pCYC1m_yeBFP2
Purpose: encodes one a1 operator site upstream of minimal pCYC1 promoter driving yeast enhanced BFP
Depositing lab: Timothy Lu. Depositing organization: Massachusetts Institute of Technology. Publication: Tunable and Multifunctional Eukaryotic Transcription Factors Based on CRISPR/Cas. Farzadfard F, Perli SD, Lu TK. ACS Synth Biol. 2013 Sep 11. 10.1021/sb400081r PubMed 23977949.
Backbone
  Vector backbone: pRS406
  Backbone size w/o insert (bp): 4500
  Total vector size (bp): 5500
  Vector type: Yeast Expression
  Selectable markers: URA3
Growth in bacteria
  Bacterial resistance: Ampicillin, 100 μg/mL
  Growth temperature: 37°C
  Growth strain: DH5alpha
  Copy number: High Copy
Gene/Insert
  Gene/Insert name: yeast enhanced BFP2
  Species: S. cerevisiae (budding yeast)
  Insert size (bp): 1000
Terms and licenses: Academic/Nonprofit Terms; Industry Terms: Not Available to Industry
How to cite: 1x_a1gRNAOp_pCYC1m_yeBFP2 was a gift from Timothy Lu (Addgene plasmid # 64390 ; http://n2t.net/addgene:64390 ; RRID:Addgene_64390)
