>Addgene plasmid #64390 | 1x_a1gRNAOp_pCYC1m_yeBFP2 | addgene partial sequence | sequence record 111498 | M13-F20 5'-TGTAAAACGACGGCCAGT-3'
TACCGGGCCCCCCCTCGAGGTCGACGGTATCGATAAGCTTGATATCGAATTCCTGCAGCCCGGGTACTGT
ATGTACATACAGTAGGATCCTATGGCATGCATGTGCTCTGTATGTATATAAAACTCTTGTTTTCTTCTTT
TCTCTAAATATTCTTTCCTTATACATTAGGACCTTTGCAGCATAAATTACTATACTTCTATAGACACACA
AACACAAATACACACACTAATCTAGATAAAAAATGGTTTCCAAGGGTGAAGAATTATTCACCGGTGTTGT
CCCTATTTTGGTCGAATTGGACGGTGATGTCAACGGTCACAAGTTCTCCGTTAGAGGTGAAGGTGAAGGT
GACGCTACCAACGGTAAGTTGACCTTGAAGTTCATCTGTACCACTGGTAAGTTGCCAGTTCCTTGGCCAA
CTTTGGTTACCACTTTGTCTCACGGTGTTCAATGTTTCGCCCGTTACCCAGATCACATGAAGCAACATGA
TTTCTTTAAATCCGCCATGCCAGAAGGTTACGTTCAAGAAAGAACTATCTTCTTCAAGGACGATGGTACT
TACAAAACTAGAGCCGAAGTCAAGTTCGAAGGTGATACTTTAGTCAATAGAATCGAATTGAAGGGTGTTG
ATTTCAAGGAAGATGGTAACATTTTGGGTCACAAGTTAGAATACAATTTCAACTCCCATAATATTTACAT
TATGGCTGTTAAGCAAAAGAACGGTATTAAGGTCAACTTTAAAATCAGACACAACGTTGAAGACGGTTCT
GTCCAATTAGCTGACCACTACCAACAAAACACTCCAATTGGTGACGGTCCAGTCTTATTACCAGATTCTC
ATTACTTGTCTACCCAATCTGTCTTGTCTAAGGACCCAAA
