>Addgene plasmid #64390 | 1x_a1gRNAOp_pCYC1m_yeBFP2 | addgene partial sequence | sequence record 111522 | M13-Rev 5'-CAGGAAACAGCTATGACC-3'
CAAAAGCTGGAGCTCCACCGCGGTGGCGGCCGGATCTTCGAGCGTCCCAAAACCTTCTCAAGCAAGGTTT
TCAGTATAATGTTACATGCGTACACGCGTCTGTACAGAAAAAAAAGAAAAATTTGAAATATAAATAACGT
TCTTAATACTAACATAACTATAAAAAAATAAATAGGGACCTAGACTTCAGGTTGTCTAACTCCTTCCTTT
TCGGTTAGAGCGGATCTTAGCTAGCCGCGGTACCAAGCTTACTCGAGTTACTTGTACAATTCGTCCATAC
CCAAAGTGATACCAGCAGCAGTACGAAATTCTAACAAGACCATGTGATCTCTCTTTTCATTTGGGTCCTT
AGACAAGACAGATTGGGTAGACAAGTAATGAGAATCTGGTAATAAGACTGGACCGTCACCAATTGGAGTG
TTTTGTTGGTAGTGGTCAGCTAATTGGACAGAACCGTCTTCAACGTTGTGTCTGATTTTAAAGTTGACCT
TAATACCGTTCTTTTGCTTAACAGCCATAATGTAAATATTATGGGAGTTGAAATTGTATTCTAACTTGTG
ACCCAAAATGTTACCATCTTCCTTGAAATCAACACCCTTCAATTCGATTCTATTGACTAAAGTATCACCT
TCGAACTTGACTTCGGCTCTAGTTTTGTAAGTACCATCGTCCTTGAAGAAGATAGTTCTTTCTTGAACGT
AACCTTCTGGCATGGCGGATTTAAAGAAATCATGTTGCTTCATGTGATCTGGGTAACGGGCGAAACATTG
AACACCGTGAGACAAAGTGGTAACCAAAGTTGGCCAAGGAACTGGCAA
